>Addgene plasmid #71406 | pcDNA3-intein/Src | addgene partial sequence | sequence record 135922 | CMV-F 5'-CGCAAATGGGCGGTAGGCGTG-3'
ACTAGAGAACCCACTGCTTACTGGCTTATCGAAATTAATACGACTCACTATAGGGAGACCCAAGCTTGCC
ACCATGTCCAAACACGCCGATGGCCTGTGCCACCGCCTCACCACCGTGTGCCCCACGTCCAAGCCGCAGA
CTCAGGGCCTGGCCAAGGATGCCTGGGAGATCCCTCGGGAGTCGCTGCGGCTGGAGGTCAAGCTGGGCCA
GGGCTAGTTAAGCTATGAAACGGAAATATTGACAGTAGAATATGGATTATTACCGATTGGTAAAATTGTA
GAAAAGCGCATCGAATGTACTGTTTATAGCGTTGATAATAATGGAAATATTTATACACAACCTGTAGCAC
AATGGCACGATCGCGGAGAACAAGAGGTGTTTGAGTATTGTTTGGAAGATGGTTCATTGATTCGGGCAAC
AAAAGACCATAAGTTTATGACTGTTGATGGTCAAATGTTGCCAATTGATGAAATATTTGAACGTGAATTG
GATTTGATGCGGGTTGATAATTTGCCGAATATCAAAATAGCCACACGTAAATATTTAGGCAAACAAAATG
TCTATGACATTGGAGTTGAGCGCGACCATAATTTTGCACTCAAAAATGGCTTCATAGCTTCTAATTGCTT
TGGCGAGGTGTGGATGGGGACCTGGAACGGTACCACCAGGGTGGCCATCAAAACCCTGAAGCCTGGCACG
ATGTCTCCAGAGGCCTTCCTGCAGGAGGCCCAGGTCATGAAGAAGCTGAGG
