>Addgene plasmid #71406 | pcDNA3-intein/Src | addgene partial sequence | sequence record 135927 | BGH-rev 5'-TAGAAGGCACAGTCGAGG-3'
ATAGGGCCCTCTAGATGCATGCTCGAGTTAATGGTGGTGATGGTGATGCTTGTACAGCTCGTCCATGCCG
CCGGTGGAGTGGCGGCCCTCGGCGCGTTCGTACTGTTCCACGATGGTGTAGTCCTCGTTGTGGGAAAGGA
TGTCCAACTTGATGTCGACGTTGTAGGCGCCGGGCAGCTGCACGGGCTTCTTGGCCTTGTAGGTGGTCTT
GACCTCAGCGTCGTAGTGGCCGCCGTCCTTCAGCTTCAGCCTCTGCTTGATCTCGCCCTTCAGGGCGCCG
TCCTCGGGGTACATCCGCTCAGTGGAGGCCTCCCAGCCCATGGTACGACACTGCATTACGGGGCCGTCGG
AGGGGAAGTTGGTGCCGCGCAGCTTCACCTTGTAGATGAACTCGCCGTCCTGCAGGGAGGAGTCCTGGGT
CACGGTCACCACGCCGCCGTCCTCGAAGTTCATCACGCGCTCCCAATTGAAGCCCTCGGGGAAGGACAGC
TTCAAGTAGTCGGGGATGTCGGCGGGGTGCTTCACGTAGGCCTTGGAGCCGTACATGAACTGAGGGGACA
GGATGTCCCAGGCGAAGGGCAGGGGGCCACCCTTGGTCACCTTCAGCTTGGCGGTCTGGGTGCCCTCGTA
GGGGCGGCCCTCGCCCTCGCCCTCGATCTCGAACTCGTGGCCGTTCACGGAGCCCTCCATGTGCACCTTG
AAGCGCATGAACTCCTTGATGATGGCCATGTTATCCTCCTCGCCCTTGCTCACGAATTCGAGGTTCTCCC
