[The description below was written by a language model from this plasmid's Addgene catalogue record.]
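Description:
pcDNA3-intein/Src is a mammalian expression plasmid built on the pcDNA3 backbone. It is propagated in E. coli as a high-copy plasmid under ampicillin selection. It also carries the neomycin resistance marker, which allows G418 selection of transfected mammalian cells. The record provides only catalogue fields and no feature table, so backbone elements beyond these, such as the origins of replication and polyadenylation signals, are not documented here.

The insert is about 1.3 kb and was cloned between HindIII and EcoRI sites, both of which were preserved. It encodes the active kinase domain of Src interrupted by the Npu DnaE intein, and the depositor calls this version the "F1 construct". Expression is driven by the CMV promoter, a strong constitutive promoter in most mammalian cell lines. Npu DnaE is a fast-splicing intein, a protein segment that excises itself and joins the flanking polypeptide sequences with a native peptide bond. Placing it inside the kinase domain is expected to disrupt the Src fold until splicing removes the intein and regenerates a contiguous kinase.

The associated study concerns light activation of protein splicing with a photocaged fast intein. This suggests the plasmid is used to test or control intein-mediated reconstitution of Src kinase activity in mammalian cells. The record does not state the species of origin of Src, the exact insertion position, any epitope tags, or whether this version carries a mutation or codon for introducing a photocaged residue.
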