Addgene plasmid #71406: pcDNA3-intein/Src
Purpose: Expresses Src inserted with a Npu DnaE intein (F1 construct)
Depositing lab: Huiwang Ai. Depositing organization: University of California, Riverside. Publication: Light activation of protein splicing with a photocaged fast intein. Ren W, Ji A, Ai HW. J Am Chem Soc. 2015 Feb 18;137(6):2155-8. doi: 10.1021/ja508597d. Epub 2015 Feb 5. PubMed 25647354.
Backbone
  Vector backbone: pcDNA3
  Vector type: Mammalian Expression
  Selectable markers: Neomycin (select with G418)
Growth in bacteria
  Bacterial resistance: Ampicillin, 100 μg/mL
  Growth temperature: 37°C
  Growth strain: DH5alpha
  Copy number: High Copy
Gene/Insert
  Gene/Insert name: Src active kinase domain inserted with Npu DnaE intein
  Insert size (bp): 1300
  Promoter: pCMV
  Cloning method: Restriction Enzyme; 5′ cloning site HindIII (not destroyed); 3′ cloning site EcoR1 (not destroyed)
  Sequencing primers: 5′ pCMV
Terms and licenses: Academic/Nonprofit Terms; Industry Terms: Not Available to Industry
How to cite: pcDNA3-intein/Src was a gift from Huiwang Ai (Addgene plasmid # 71406 ; http://n2t.net/addgene:71406 ; RRID:Addgene_71406)
